Addgene plasmid #86674: pTRIP-CMV-GFP-FLAG-cGAS E225A-D227A
Purpose: Expresses catalytically-inactive GFP-cGAS after lentiviral transduction. Can be used to monitor nuclear envelope rupture events.
Depositing lab: Nicolas Manel. Depositing organization: Institut Curie. Publication: ESCRT III repairs nuclear envelope ruptures during cell migration to limit DNA damage and cell death. Raab M, Gentili M, de Belly H, Thiam HR, Vargas P, Jimenez AJ, Lautenschlaeger F, Voituriez R, Lennon-Dumenil AM, Manel N, Piel M. Science. 2016 Apr 15;352(6283):359-62. doi: 10.1126/science.aad7611. Epub 2016 Mar 24. PubMed 27013426.
Backbone
  Vector backbone: pTRIP
  Vector type: Lentiviral
Growth in bacteria
  Bacterial resistance: Ampicillin, 100 μg/mL
  Growth temperature: 30°C
  Growth strain: NEB Stable
  Copy number: Unknown
Gene/Insert
  Gene/Insert name: GFP-FLAG-cGAS E225A/D227A
Terms and licenses: Academic/Nonprofit Terms; Industry Terms: Not Available to Industry
How to cite: pTRIP-CMV-GFP-FLAG-cGAS E225A-D227A was a gift from Nicolas Manel (Addgene plasmid # 86674 ; http://n2t.net/addgene:86674 ; RRID:Addgene_86674)
