[The description below was written by a language model from this plasmid's Addgene catalogue record and pLannotate feature annotations shown in this document.]
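Description:
pTRIP-CMV-GFP-FLAG-cGAS E225A-D227A is an HIV-1-derived lentiviral transfer vector on the pTRIP backbone, built to express a fluorescent, catalytically inactive form of human cGAS in transduced mammalian cells. It is propagated in E. coli through a ColE1/pMB1-type origin with ampicillin selection (AmpR under its own bla promoter). The lentiviral portion carries an annotated 5' LTR, the Ψ packaging signal with an adjoining gag fragment, the Rev response element for Rev-dependent export of the genomic RNA, and the cPPT/CTS central flap that aids nuclear import of the reverse-transcribed genome. Downstream of the cargo, a ΔU3 fragment followed by a further LTR segment indicates a self-inactivating 3' LTR. No WPRE and no intact mammalian selection marker are annotated. The remaining backbone holds what look like remnants of older vectors: SV40 promoter, gpt fragments, SV40 small t intron and poly(A) signal, and pieces of TcR, rop and bom.

The payload is driven by the CMV immediate-early enhancer and promoter and consists of EGFP followed by the human CGAS coding sequence. The short gap between the two is consistent with the FLAG tag named in the record, although that tag is not annotated separately. The E225A/D227A substitutions are recorded as abolishing catalytic activity, so the fusion can serve as a probe rather than an active enzyme. cGAS is a cytosolic DNA sensor, so relocalisation of the GFP signal onto nuclear DNA can report exposure of that DNA to the cytoplasm, and the stated use is monitoring nuclear envelope rupture events. The two sequence records (depositor and sequencing-derived, about 12 kb) differ slightly in length but give essentially identical annotations.
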