Features (pLannotate 1.2.2; 32 found; start..end, strand, type, name):
      1..41      +  CDS            small t antigen (fragment): SV40 (simian virus 40) small t antigen
     43..108     +  intron         small t intron: SV40 (simian virus 40) small t antigen intron
    238..258     +  CDS            SV40 NLS: nuclear localization signal of SV40 (simian virus 40) large T antigen
    577..660     +  CDS            large T antigen (fragment): large T antigen from SV40 (simian virus 40)
    683..817     +  polyA_signal   SV40 poly(A) signal: SV40 polyadenylation signal
    984..1313    +  CDS            nef (fragment): NEF_HV1BR - Experimental evidence at protein level: Swiss-Prot protein existence level 1. Extracellular Nef protein targets CD4(+) T-lymphocytes for apoptosis by interacting with CXCR4 surface receptors (PubMed:14990729). From Human immunodeficiency virus type 1 group M subtype B (isolate BRU/LAI) (HIV-1).
   1361..1618    +  LTR            5' LTR (truncated): truncated 5' long terminal repeat (LTR) from HIV-1
   1665..1790    +  misc_feature   HIV-1 Ψ: packaging signal of human immunodeficiency virus type 1
   1774..2137    +  CDS            HIV-1 gag (fragment): gag protein from human immunodeficiency virus 1; gag
   2283..2516    +  misc_feature   RRE: The Rev response element (RRE) of HIV-1 allows for Rev-dependent mRNA export from the nucleus to the cytoplasm.
   2893..2993    +  CDS            Rev (fragment): human immunodeficiency virus 1 (HIV-1) Rev protein; rev; enhances nuclear export of unspliced and incompletely spliced viral mRNAs
   3038..3155    +  misc_feature   cPPT/CTS: central polypurine tract and central termination sequence of HIV-1
   3254..3557    +  enhancer       CMV enhancer: human cytomegalovirus immediate early enhancer
   3558..3761    +  promoter       CMV promoter: human cytomegalovirus (CMV) immediate early promoter
   3813..4529    +  CDS            EGFP: EGFP is a basic (constitutively fluorescent) green fluorescent protein published in 1996, derived from Aequorea victoria. It is reported to be a rapidly-maturing weak dimer with moderate acid sensitivity.
   4563..6128    +  CDS            CGAS: CGAS_HUMAN - Also known as C6orf150 From Homo sapiens (Human).
   6131..6319    +  CDS            nef (fragment): NEF_HV1Z2 - Experimental evidence at protein level: Swiss-Prot protein existence level 1. Extracellular Nef protein targets CD4(+) T-lymphocytes for apoptosis by interacting with CXCR4 surface receptors. From Human immunodeficiency virus type 1 group M subtype D (isolate Z2/CDC-Z34) (HIV-1).
   6321..6352    +  LTR            3' LTR (ΔU3) (fragment): self-inactivating 3' long terminal repeat (LTR) from HIV-1
   6400..6580    +  LTR            5' LTR (truncated): truncated 5' long terminal repeat (LTR) from HIV-1
   7542..7640    -  CDS            TBC1D5 (fragment): TBCD5_HUMAN - Also known as KIAA0210. Experimental evidence at protein level: Swiss-Prot protein existence level 1. May act as a GTPase-activating protein (GAP) for Rab family protein(s). May act as a GAP for RAB7A. Can displace RAB7A and retromer CSC subcomplex from the endosomal membrane to the cytosol; at least retromer displacement seems to require its catalytic activity (PubMed:19531583, PubMed:20923837). Required for retrograde transport of cargo proteins from endosomes to the trans-Golgi network (TGN); the function seems to require its catalytic activity. Involved in regulation of autop
   8046..8325    +  CDS            TcR (fragment): tetracycline efflux protein; tet; confers resistance to tetracycline
   8326..8374    -  misc_feature   bom (fragment): basis of mobility region from pBR322
   8476..8511    -  CDS            rop (fragment): Rop protein, which maintains plasmids at low copy number; rop
   8606..8710    +  promoter       AmpR promoter: bla
   8711..9571    +  CDS            AmpR: β-lactamase; bla; confers resistance to ampicillin, carbenicillin, and related antibiotics
   9742..10330   +  rep_origin     ori: high-copy-number ColE1/pMB1/pBR322/pUC origin of replication
  10513..10569   +  CDS            lacI (fragment): lac repressor; lacI; The lac repressor binds to the lac operator to inhibit transcription in E. coli. This inhibition can be relieved by adding lactose or isopropyl-β-D-thiogalactopyranoside (IPTG).
  10576..10905   +  promoter       SV40 promoter: SV40 enhancer and early promoter
  11105..11224   +  CDS            gpt (fragment): XGPT_ECOLI - Also known as gpp, gxu. Experimental evidence at protein level: Swiss-Prot protein existence level 1. Purine salvage pathway enzyme that catalyzes the transfer of the ribosyl-5-phosphate group from 5-phospho-alpha-D-ribose 1- diphosphate (PRPP) to the N9 position of the 6-oxopurines guanine and xanthine to form the corresponding ribonucleotides GMP (guanosine 5'- monophosphate) and XMP (xanthosine 5'-monophosphate), with the release of PPi. To a lesser extent, also acts on hypoxanthine (PubMed:9100006, PubMed:3886014). Does not ribophosphorylate adenine (PubMed:3886014). From Esch
  11224..11559   +  CDS            gpt (fragment): XGPT_ECOLI - Also known as gpp, gxu. Experimental evidence at protein level: Swiss-Prot protein existence level 1. Purine salvage pathway enzyme that catalyzes the transfer of the ribosyl-5-phosphate group from 5-phospho-alpha-D-ribose 1- diphosphate (PRPP) to the N9 position of the 6-oxopurines guanine and xanthine to form the corresponding ribonucleotides GMP (guanosine 5'- monophosphate) and XMP (xanthosine 5'-monophosphate), with the release of PPi. To a lesser extent, also acts on hypoxanthine (PubMed:9100006, PubMed:3886014). Does not ribophosphorylate adenine (PubMed:3886014). From Esch
  11654..11959   +  CDS            frsA (fragment): FRSA_ECOLI - Also known as yafA. Experimental evidence at protein level: Swiss-Prot protein existence level 1. Catalyzes the hydrolysis of esters (PubMed:15808744). Displays esterase activity toward pNP-butyrate (PubMed:15808744). May stimulate mixed-acid fermentation by acting as a fermentation/respiration switch that down-regulates respiration and up- regulates fermentation rates (PubMed:15169777). From Escherichia coli (strain K12).
  11963..12042   +  intron         large T intron (fragment): SV40 (simian virus 40) large T antigen intron
>Addgene plasmid #86674 | pTRIP-CMV-GFP-FLAG-cGAS E225A-D227A | depositor full sequence | sequence record 168977 | pTRIP-CMV-GFP-FLAG-cGAS E225A-D227A sequence 12048 bps
ACATAATTGGACAAACTACCTACAGAGATTTAAAGCTCTAAGGTAAATATAAAATTTTTAAGTGTATAAT
GTGTTAAACTACTGATTCTAATTGTTTGTGTATTTTAGATTCCAACCTATGGAACTGATGAATGGGAGCA
GTGGTGGAATGCCTTTAATGAGGAAAACCTGTTTTGCTCAGAAGAAATGCCATCTAGTGATGATGAGGCT
ACTGCTGACTCTCAACATTCTACTCCTCCAAAAAAGAAGAGAAAGGTAGAAGACCCCAAGGACTTTCCTT
CAGAATTGCTAAGTTTTTTGAGTCATGCTGTGTTTAGTAATAGAACTCTTGCTTGCTTTGCTATTTACAC
CACAAAGGAAAAAGCTGCACTGCTATACAAGAAAATTATGGAAAAATATTCTGTAACCTTTATAAGTAGG
CATAACAGTTATAATCATAACATACTGTTTTTTCTTACTCCACACAGGCATAGAGTGTCTGCTATTAATA
ACTATGCTCAAAAATTGTGTACCTTTAGCTTTTTAATTTGTAAAGGGGTTAATAAGGAATATTTGATGTA
TAGTGCCTTGACTAGAGATCATAATCAGCCATACCACATTTGTAGAGGTTTTACTTGCTTTAAAAAACCT
CCCACACCTCCCCCTGAACCTGAAACATAAAATGAATGCAATTGTTGTTGTTAACTTGTTTATTGCAGCT
TATAATGGTTACAAATAAAGCAATAGCATCACAAATTTCACAAATAAAGCATTTTTTTCACTGCATTCTA
GTTGTGGTTTGTCCAAACTCATCAATGTATCTTATCATGTCTGGATCAACTGGATAACTCAAGCTAACCA
AAATCATCCCAAACTTCCCACCCCATACCCTATTACCACTGCCAATTACCTGTGGTTTCATTTACTCTAA
ACCTGTGATTCCTCTGAATTATTTTCATTTTAAAGAAATTGTATTTGTTAAATATGTACTACAAACTTAG
TAGTTGGAAGGGCTAATTCACTCCCAAAGAAGACAAGATATCCTTGATCTGTGGATCTACCACACACAAG
GCTACTTCCCTGATTAGCAGAACTACACACCAGGGCCAGGGGTCAGATATCCACTGACCTTTGGATGGTG
CTACAAGCTAGTACCAGTTGAGCCAGATAAGGTAGAAGAGGCCAATAAAGGAGAGAACACCAGCTTGTTA
CACCCTGTGAGCCTGCATGGGATGGATGACCCGGAGAGAGAAGTGTTAGAGTGGAGGTTTGACAGCCGCC
TAGCATTTCATCACGTGGCCCGAGAGCTGCATCCGGAGTACTTCAAGAACTGCTGATATCGAGCTTGCTA
CAAGGGACTTTCCGCTGGGGACTTTCCAGGGAGGCGTGGCCTGGGCGGGACTGGGGAGTGGCGAGCCCTC
AGATCCTGCATATAAGCAGCTGCTTTTTGCCTGTACTGGGTCTCTCTGGTTAGACCAGATCTGAGCCTGG
GAGCTCTCTGGCTAACTAGGGAACCCACTGCTTAAGCCTCAATAAAGCTTGCCTTGAGTGCTTCAAGTAG
TGTGTGCCCGTCTGTTGTGTGACTCTGGTAACTAGAGATCCCTCAGACCCTTTTAGTCAGTGTGGAAAAT
CTCTAGCAGTGGCGCCCGAACAGGGACTTGAAAGCGAAAGGGAAACCAGAGGAGCTCTCTCGACGCAGGA
CTCGGCTTGCTGAAGCGCGCACGGCAAGAGGCGAGGGGCGGCGACTGGTGAGTACGCCAAAAATTTTGAC
TAGCGGAGGCTAGAAGGAGAGAGATGGGTGCGAGAGCGTCAGTATTAAGCGGGGGAGAATTAGATCGCGA
TGGGAAAAAATTCGGTTAAGGCCAGGGGGAAAGAAAAAATATAAATTAAAACATATAGTATGGGCAAGCA
GGGAGCTAGAACGATTCGCAGTTAATCCTGGCCTGTTAGAAACATCAGAAGGCTGTAGACAAATACTGGG
ACAGCTACAACCATCCCTTCAGACAGGATCAGAAGAACTTAGATCATTATATAATACAGTAGCAACCCTC
TATTGTGTGCATCAAAGGATAGAGATAAAAGACACCAAGGAAGCTTTAGACAAGATAGAGGAAGAGCAAA
ACAAAAGTAAGACCACCGCACAGCAAGCGGCCGCTGATCTTCAGACCTGGAGGAGGAGATATGAGGGACA
ATTGGAGAAGTGAATTATATAAATATAAAGTAGTAAAAATTGAACCATTAGGAGTAGCACCCACCAAGGC
AAAGAGAAGAGTGGTGCAGAGAGAAAAAAGAGCAGTGGGAATAGGAGCTTTGTTCCTTGGGTTCTTGGGA
GCAGCAGGAAGCACTATGGGCGCAGCGTCAATGACGCTGACGGTACAGGCCAGACAATTATTGTCTGGTA
TAGTGCAGCAGCAGAACAATTTGCTGAGGGCTATTGAGGCGCAACAGCATCTGTTGCAACTCACAGTCTG
GGGCATCAAGCAGCTCCAGGCAAGAATCCTGGCTGTGGAAAGATACCTAAAGGATCAACAGCTCCTGGGG
ATTTGGGGTTGCTCTGGAAAACTCATTTGCACCACTGCTGTGCCTTGGAATGCTAGTTGGAGTAATAAAT
CTCTGGAACAGATTTGGAATCACACGACCTGGATGGAGTGGGACAGAGAAATTAACAATTACACAAGCTT
AATACACTCCTTAATTGAAGAATCGCAAAACCAGCAAGAAAAGAATGAACAAGAATTATTGGAATTAGAT
AAATGGGCAAGTTTGTGGAATTGGTTTAACATAACAAATTGGCTGTGGTATATAAAATTATTCATAATGA
TAGTAGGAGGCTTGGTAGGTTTAAGAATAGTTTTTGCTGTACTTTCTATAGTGAATAGAGTTAGGCAGGG
ATATTCACCATTATCGTTTCAGACCCACCTCCCAACCCCGAGGGGACCCGACAGGCCCGAAGGAATAGAA
GAAGAAGGTGGAGAGAGAGACAGAGACAGATCCATTCGATTAGTGAACGGATCTCGACGGTATCGCCGAA
TTCACAAATGGCAGTATTCATCCACAATTTTAAAAGAAAAGGGGGGATTGGGGGGTACAGTGCAGGGGAA
AGAATAGTAGACATAATAGCAACAGACATACAAACTAAAGAATTACAAAAACAAATTACAAAAATTCAAA
ATTTTCGGGTTTATTACAGGGACAGCAGAGATCCACTTTGGCTGATACGCGTATAGTAATCAATTACGGG
GTCATTAGTTCATAGCCCATATATGGAGTTCCGCGTTACATAACTTACGGTAAATGGCCCGCCTGGCTGA
CCGCCCAACGACCCCCGCCCATTGACGTCAATAATGACGTATGTTCCCATAGTAACGCCAATAGGGACTT
TCCATTGACGTCAATGGGTGGAGTATTTACGGTAAACTGCCCACTTGGCAGTACATCAAGTGTATCATAT
GCCAAGTACGCCCCCTATTGACGTCAATGACGGTAAATGGCCCGCCTGGCATTATGCCCAGTACATGACC
TTATGGGACTTTCCTACTTGGCAGTACATCTACGTATTAGTCATCGCTATTACCATGGTGATGCGGTTTT
GGCAGTACATCAATGGGCGTGGATAGCGGTTTGACTCACGGGGATTTCCAAGTCTCCACCCCATTGACGT
CAATGGGAGTTTGTTTTGGCACCAAAATCAACGGGACTTTCCAAAATGTCGTAACAACTCCGCCCCATTG
ACGCAAATGGGCGGTAGGCGTGTACGGTGGGAGGTCTATATAAGCAGAGCTGGTTTAGTGAACCGTCAGA
TCCCGCGGGCTAGCGGATCTGTCGACGCCACCATGGTGAGCAAGGGCGAGGAGCTGTTCACCGGGGTGGT
GCCCATCCTGGTCGAGCTGGACGGCGACGTAAACGGCCACAAGTTCAGCGTGTCCGGCGAGGGCGAGGGC
GATGCCACCTACGGCAAGCTGACCCTGAAGTTCATCTGCACCACCGGCAAGCTGCCCGTGCCCTGGCCCA
CCCTCGTGACCACCCTGACCTACGGCGTGCAGTGCTTCAGCCGCTACCCCGACCACATGAAGCAGCACGA
CTTCTTCAAGTCCGCCATGCCCGAAGGCTACGTCCAGGAGCGCACCATCTTCTTCAAGGACGACGGCAAC
TACAAGACCCGCGCCGAGGTGAAGTTCGAGGGCGACACCCTGGTGAACCGCATCGAGCTGAAGGGCATCG
ACTTCAAGGAGGACGGCAACATCCTGGGGCACAAGCTGGAGTACAACTACAACAGCCACAACGTCTATAT
CATGGCCGACAAGCAGAAGAACGGCATCAAGGTGAACTTCAAGATCCGCCACAACATCGAGGACGGCAGC
GTGCAGCTCGCCGACCACTACCAGCAGAACACCCCCATCGGCGACGGCCCCGTGCTGCTGCCCGACAACC
ACTACCTGAGCACCCAGTCCGCCCTGAGCAAAGACCCCAACGAGAAGCGCGATCACATGGTCCTGCTGGA
GTTCGTGACCGCCGCCGGGATCACTCTCGGCATGGACGAGCTGTACAAGACTAGTATGGACTACAAAGAC
GATGACGACAAGATGCAGCCTTGGCACGGAAAGGCCATGCAGAGAGCTTCCGAGGCCGGAGCCACTGCCC
CCAAGGCTTCCGCACGGAATGCCAGGGGCGCCCCGATGGATCCCAACGAGTCTCCGGCTGCCCCCGAGGC
CGCCCTGCCTAAGGCGGGAAAGTTCGGCCCCGCCAGGAAGTCGGGATCCCGGCAGAAAAAGAGCGCCCCG
GACACCCAGGAGAGGCCGCCCGTCCGCGCAACTGGGGCCCGCGCCAAAAAGGCCCCTCAGCGCGCCCAGG
ACACGCAGCCGTCTGACGCCACCAGCGCCCCTGGGGCAGAGGGGCTGGAGCCTCCTGCGGCTCGGGAGCC
GGCTCTTTCCAGGGCTGGTTCTTGCCGCCAGAGGGGCGCGCGCTGCTCCACGAAGCCAAGACCCCCGCCC
GGGCCCTGGGACGTGCCCAGCCCCGGCCTGCCGGTCTCGGCCCCCATTCTCGTACGGAGGGATGCGGCGC
CTGGGGCCTCGAAGCTCCGGGCGGTTTTGGAGAAGTTGAAGCTCAGCCGCGATGATATCTCCACGGCGGC
GGGGATGGTGAAAGGGGTTGTGGACCACCTGCTGCTCAGACTGAAGTGCGACTCCGCGTTCAGAGGCGTC
GGGCTGCTGAACACCGGGAGCTACTATGAGCACGTGAAGATTTCTGCACCTAATGCATTTGCTGTCATGT
TTAAACTGGAAGTCCCCAGAATTCAACTAGAAGAATATTCCAACACTCGTGCATATTACTTTGTGAAATT
TAAAAGAAATCCGAAAGAAAATCATCTGAGTCAGTTTTTAGAAGGTGAAATATTATCAGCTTCTAAGATG
CTGTCAAAGTTTAGGAAAATCATTAAGGAAGAAATTAACGACATTAAAGATACAGATGTCATCATGAAGA
GGAAAAGAGGAGGGAGCCCTGCTGTAACACTTCTTATTAGTGAAAAAATATCTGTGGATATAACCCTGGC
TTTGGAATCAAAAAGTAGCTGGCCTGCTAGCACCCAAGAAGGCCTGCGCATTCAAAACTGGCTTTCAGCA
AAAGTTAGGAAGCAACTACGACTAAAGCCATTTTACCTTGTACCCAAGCATGCAAAGGAAGGAAATGGTT
TCCAAGAAGAAACATGGCGGCTATCCTTCTCTCACATCGAAAAGGAAATTTTGAACAATCATGGAAAATC
TAAAACGTGCTGTGAAAACAAAGAAGAGAAATGTTGCAGGAAAGATTGTTTAAAACTAATGAAATACCTT
TTAGAACAGCTGAAAGAAAGGTTTAAAGACAAAAAACATCTGGATAAATTCTCTTCTTATCATGTGAAAA
CTGCCTTCTTTCACGTATGTACCCAGAACCCTCAAGACAGTCAGTGGGACCGCAAAGACCTGGGCCTCTG
CTTTGATAACTGCGTGACATACTTTCTTCAGTGCCTCAGGACAGAAAAACTTGAGAATTATTTTATTCCT
GAATTCAATCTATTCTCTAGCAACTTAATTGACAAAAGAAGTAAAGAATTTCTGACAAAGCAAATTGAAT
ATGAAAGAAACAATGAGTTTCCAGTTTTTGATGAATTTTGACTCGAGACCTAGAAAAACATGGAGCAATC
ACAAGTAGCAATACAGCAGCTACCAATGCTGATTGTGCCTGGCTAGAAGCACAAGAGGAGGAGGAGGTGG
GTTTTCCAGTCACACCTCAGGTACCTTTAAGACCAATGACTTACAAGGCAGCTGTAGATCTTAGCCACTT
TTTAAAAGAAAAGGGGGGACTGGAAGGGCTAATTCACTCCCAACGAAGACAAAATCGTCGAGAGATGCTG
CATATAAGCAGCTGCTTTTTGCTTGTACTGGGTCTCTCTGGTTAGACCAGATCTGAGCCTGGGAGCTCTC
TGGCTAACTAGGGAACCCACTGCTTAAGCCTCAATAAAGCTTGCCTTGAGTGCTTCAAGTAGTGTGTGCC
CGTCTGTTGTGTGACTCTGGTAACTAGAGATCCCTCAGACCCTTTTAGTCAGTGTGGAAAATCTCTAGCA
GTAGTAGTTCATGTCATCTTATTATTCAGTATTTATAACTTGCAAAGAAATGAATATCAGAGAGTGAGAG
GCCTTGACATTATAATAGATTTAGCAGGAATTGAACTAGGAGTGGAGCACACAGGCAAAGCTGCAGAAGT
ACTTGGAAGAAGCCACCAGAGATACTCACGATTCTGCACATACCTGGCTAATCCCAGATCCTAAGGATTA
CATTAAGTTTACTAACATTTATATAATGATTTATAGTTTAAAGTATAAACTTATCTAATTTACTATTCTG
ACAGATATTAATTAATCCTCAAATATCATAAGAGATGATTACTATTATCCCCATTTAACACAAGAGGAAA
CTGAGAGGGAAAGATGTTGAAGTAATTTTCCCACAATTACAGCATCCGTTAGTTACGACTCTATGATCTT
CTGACACAAATTCCATTTACTCCTCACCCTATGACTCAGTCGAATATATCAAAGTTATGGACATTATGCT
AAGTAACAAATTACCCTTTTATATAGTAAATACTGAGTAGATTGAGAGAAGAAATTGTTTGCAAACCTGA
ATAGCTTCAAGAAGAAGAGAAGTGAGGATAAGAATAACAGTTGTCATTTAACAAGTTTTAACAAGTAACT
TGGTTAGAAAGGGATTCAAATGCATAAAGCAAGGGATAAATTTTTCTGGCAACAAGACTATACAATATAA
CCTTAAATATGACTTCAAATAATTGTTGGAACTTGATAAAACTAATTAAATATTATTGAAGATTATCAAT
ATTATAAATGTAATTTACTTTTAAAAAGGGAACATAGAAATGTGTATCATTAGAGTAGAAAACAATCCTT
ATTATCACAATTTGTCAAAACAAGTTTGTTATTAACACAAGTAGAATACTGCATTCAATTAAGTTGACTG
CAGATTTTGTGTTTTGTTAAAATTAGAAAGAGATAACAACAATTTGAATTATTGAAAGTAACATGTAAAT
AGTTCTACATACGTTCTTTTGACATCTTGTTCAATCATTGATCGAAGTTCTTTATCTTGGAAGAATTTGT
TCCAAAGACTCTGAAATAAGGAAAACAATCTATTATATAGTCTCACACCTTTGTTTTACTTTTAGTGATT
TCAATTTAATAATGTAAATGGTTAAAATTTATTCTTCTCTGAGATCATTTCACATTGCAGATAGAAAACC
TGAGACTGGGGTAATTTTTATTAAAATCTAATTTAATCTCAGAAACACATCTTTATTCTAACATCAATTT
TTCCAGTTTGATATTATCATATAAAGTCAGCCTTCCTCATCTGCAGGTTCCACAACAAAAATCCAACCAA
CTGTGGATCAAAAATATTGGGAAAAAATTAAAAATAGCAATACAACAATAAAAAAATACAAATCAGAAAA
ACAGCACAGTATAACAACTTTATTTAGCATTTACAATCTATTAGGTATTATAAGTAATCTAGCCAGATCC
TCTACGCCGGACGCATCGTGGCCGGCATCACCGGCGCCACAGGTGCGGTTGCTGGCGCCTATATCGCCGA
CATCACCGATGGGGAAGATCGGGCTCGCCACTTCGGGCTCATGAGCGCTTGTTTCGGCGTGGGTATGGTG
GCAGGCCCCGTGGCCGGGGGACTGTTGGGCGCCATCTCCTTGCATGCACCATTCCTTGCGGCGGCGGTGC
TCAACGGCCTCAACCTACTACTGGGCTGCTTCCTAATGCAGGAGTCGCATAAGGGAGAGCGTCGAATGGT
GCACTCTCAGTACAATCTGCTCTGATGCCGCATAGTTAAGCCAGCCCCGACACCCGCCAACACCCGCTGA
CGCGCCCTGACGGGCTTGTCTGCTCCCGGCATCCGCTTACAGACAAGCTGTGACCGTCTCCGGGAGCTGC
ATGTGTCAGAGGTTTTCACCGTCATCACCGAAACGCGCGAGACGAAAGGGCCTCGTGATACGCCTATTTT
TATAGGTTAATGTCATGATAATAATGGTTTCTTAGACGTCAGGTGGCACTTTTCGGGGAAATGTGCGCGG
AACCCCTATTTGTTTATTTTTCTAAATACATTCAAATATGTATCCGCTCATGAGACAATAACCCTGATAA
ATGCTTCAATAATATTGAAAAAGGAAGAGTATGAGTATTCAACATTTCCGTGTCGCCCTTATTCCCTTTT
TTGCGGCATTTTGCCTTCCTGTTTTTGCTCACCCAGAAACGCTGGTGAAAGTAAAAGATGCTGAAGATCA
GTTGGGTGCACGAGTGGGTTACATCGAACTGGATCTCAACAGCGGTAAGATCCTTGAGAGTTTTCGCCCC
GAAGAACGTTTTCCAATGATGAGCACTTTTAAAGTTCTGCTATGTGGCGCGGTATTATCCCGTATTGACG
CCGGGCAAGAGCAACTCGGTCGCCGCATACACTATTCTCAGAATGACTTGGTTGAGTACTCACCAGTCAC
AGAAAAGCATCTTACGGATGGCATGACAGTAAGAGAATTATGCAGTGCTGCCATAACCATGAGTGATAAC
ACTGCGGCCAACTTACTTCTGACAACGATCGGAGGACCGAAGGAGCTAACCGCTTTTTTGCACAACATGG
GGGATCATGTAACTCGCCTTGATCGTTGGGAACCGGAGCTGAATGAAGCCATACCAAACGACGAGCGTGA
CACCACGATGCCTGTAGCAATGGCAACAACGTTGCGCAAACTATTAACTGGCGAACTACTTACTCTAGCT
TCCCGGCAACAATTAATAGACTGGATGGAGGCGGATAAAGTTGCAGGACCACTTCTGCGCTCGGCCCTTC
CGGCTGGCTGGTTTATTGCTGATAAATCTGGAGCCGGTGAGCGTGGGTCTCGCGGTATCATTGCAGCACT
GGGGCCAGATGGTAAGCCCTCCCGTATCGTAGTTATCTACACGACGGGGAGTCAGGCAACTATGGATGAA
CGAAATAGACAGATCGCTGAGATAGGTGCCTCACTGATTAAGCATTGGTAACTGTCAGACCAAGTTTACT
CATATATACTTTAGATTGATTTAAAACTTCATTTTTAATTTAAAAGGATCTAGGTGAAGATCCTTTTTGA
TAATCTCATGACCAAAATCCCTTAACGTGAGTTTTCGTTCCACTGAGCGTCAGACCCCGTAGAAAAGATC
AAAGGATCTTCTTGAGATCCTTTTTTTCTGCGCGTAATCTGCTGCTTGCAAACAAAAAAACCACCGCTAC
CAGCGGTGGTTTGTTTGCCGGATCAAGAGCTACCAACTCTTTTTCCGAAGGTAACTGGCTTCAGCAGAGC
GCAGATACCAAATACTGTTCTTCTAGTGTAGCCGTAGTTAGGCCACCACTTCAAGAACTCTGTAGCACCG
CCTACATACCTCGCTCTGCTAATCCTGTTACCAGTGGCTGCTGCCAGTGGCGATAAGTCGTGTCTTACCG
GGTTGGACTCAAGACGATAGTTACCGGATAAGGCGCAGCGGTCGGGCTGAACGGGGGGTTCGTGCACACA
GCCCAGCTTGGAGCGAACGACCTACACCGAACTGAGATACCTACAGCGTGAGCTATGAGAAAGCGCCACG
CTTCCCGAAGGGAGAAAGGCGGACAGGTATCCGGTAAGCGGCAGGGTCGGAACAGGAGAGCGCACGAGGG
AGCTTCCAGGGGGAAACGCCTGGTATCTTTATAGTCCTGTCGGGTTTCGCCACCTCTGACTTGAGCGTCG
ATTTTTGTGATGCTCGTCAGGGGGGCGGAGCCTATGGAAAAACGCCAGCAACGCGGCCTTTTTACGGTTC
CTGGCCTTTTGCTGGCCTTTTGCTCACATGTTCTTTCCTGCGTTATCCCCTGATTCTGTGGATAACCGTA
TTACCGCCTTTGAGTGAGCTGATACCGCTCGCCGCAGCCGAACGACCGAGCGCAGCGAGTCAGTGAGCGA
GGAAGCGGAAGAGCGCCCAATACGCAAACCGCCTCTCCCCGCGCGTTGGCCGATTCATTAATGCAGCTGT
GGAATGTGTGTCAGTTAGGGTGTGGAAAGTCCCCAGGCTCCCCAGCAGGCAGAAGTATGCAAAGCATGCA
TCTCAATTAGTCAGCAACCAGGTGTGGAAAGTCCCCAGGCTCCCCAGCAGGCAGAAGTATGCAAAGCATG
CATCTCAATTAGTCAGCAACCATAGTCCCGCCCCTAACTCCGCCCATCCCGCCCCTAACTCCGCCCAGTT
CCGCCCATTCTCCGCCCCATGGCTGACTAATTTTTTTTATTTATGCAGAGGCCGAGGCCGCCTCGGCCTC
TGAGCTATTCCAGAAGTAGTGAGGAGGCTTTTTTGGAGGCCTAGGCTTTTGCAAAAAGCTTGGACACAAG
ACAGGCTTGCGAGATATGTTTGAGAATACCACTTTATCCCGCGTCAGGGAGAGGCAGTGCGTAAAAAGAC
GCGGACTCATGTGAAATACTGGTTTTTAGTGCGCCAGATCTCTATAATCTCGCGCAACCTATTTTCCCCT
CGAACACTTTTTAAGCCGTAGATAAACAGGCTGGGACACTTCACATGAGCGAAAAATACATCGTCACCTG
GGACATGTTGCAGATCCATGCACGTAAACTCGCAAGCCGACTGATGCCTTCTGAACAATGGAAAGGCATT
ATTGCCGTAAGCCGTGGCGGTCTGTACCGGGTGCGTTACTGGCGCGTGAACTGGGTATTCGTCATGTCGA
TACCGTTTGTATTTCCAGCTACGATCACGACAACCAGCGCGAGCTTAAAGTGCTGAAACGCGCAGAAGGC
GATGGCGAAGGCTTCATCGTTATTGATGACCTGGTGGATACCGGTGGTACTGCGGTTGCGATTCGTGAAA
TGTATCCAAAAGCGCACTTTGTCACCATCTTCGCAAAACCGGCTGGTCGTCCGCTGGTTGATGACTATGT
TGTTGATATCCCGCAAGATACCTGGATTGAACAGCCGTGGGATATGGGCGTCGTATTCGTCCCGCCAATC
TCCGGTCGCTAATCTTTTCAACGCCTGGCACTGCCGGGCGTTGTTCTTTTTAACTTCAGGCGGGTTACAA
TAGTTTCCAGTAAGTATTCTGGAGGCTGCATCCATGACACAGGCAAACCTGAGCGAAACCCTGTTCAAAC
CCCGCTTTAAACATCCTGAAACCTCGACGCTAGTCCGCCGCTTTAATCACGGCGCACAACCGCCTGTGCA
GTCGGCCCTTGATGGTAAAACCATCCCTCACTGGTATCGCATGATTAACCGTCTGATGTGGATCTGGCGC
GGCATTGACCCACGCGAAATCCTCGACGTCCAGGCACGTATTGTGATGAGCGATGCCGAACGTACCGACG
ATGATTTATACGATACGGTGATTGGCTACCGTGGCGGCAACTGGATTTATGAGTGGGCCCCGGATCTTTG
TGAAGGAACCTTACTTCTGTGGTGTGACATAATTGGACAAACTACCTACAGAGATTTAAAGCTCTAAGGT
AATATAAA
