Features (pLannotate 1.2.2; 31 found; start..end, strand, type, name):
     43..108     +  intron         small t intron: SV40 (simian virus 40) small t antigen intron
    238..258     +  CDS            SV40 NLS: nuclear localization signal of SV40 (simian virus 40) large T antigen
    577..660     +  CDS            large T antigen (fragment): large T antigen from SV40 (simian virus 40)
    683..817     +  polyA_signal   SV40 poly(A) signal: SV40 polyadenylation signal
    984..1313    +  CDS            nef (fragment): NEF_HV1BR - Experimental evidence at protein level: Swiss-Prot protein existence level 1. Extracellular Nef protein targets CD4(+) T-lymphocytes for apoptosis by interacting with CXCR4 surface receptors (PubMed:14990729). From Human immunodeficiency virus type 1 group M subtype B (isolate BRU/LAI) (HIV-1).
   1361..1618    +  LTR            5' LTR (truncated): truncated 5' long terminal repeat (LTR) from HIV-1
   1665..1790    +  misc_feature   HIV-1 Ψ: packaging signal of human immunodeficiency virus type 1
   1774..2137    +  CDS            HIV-1 gag (fragment): gag protein from human immunodeficiency virus 1; gag
   2283..2516    +  misc_feature   RRE: The Rev response element (RRE) of HIV-1 allows for Rev-dependent mRNA export from the nucleus to the cytoplasm.
   2893..2993    +  CDS            Rev (fragment): human immunodeficiency virus 1 (HIV-1) Rev protein; rev; enhances nuclear export of unspliced and incompletely spliced viral mRNAs
   3038..3155    +  misc_feature   cPPT/CTS: central polypurine tract and central termination sequence of HIV-1
   3254..3557    +  enhancer       CMV enhancer: human cytomegalovirus immediate early enhancer
   3558..3761    +  promoter       CMV promoter: human cytomegalovirus (CMV) immediate early promoter
   3813..4529    +  CDS            EGFP: EGFP is a basic (constitutively fluorescent) green fluorescent protein published in 1996, derived from Aequorea victoria. It is reported to be a rapidly-maturing weak dimer with moderate acid sensitivity.
   4563..6128    +  CDS            CGAS: CGAS_HUMAN - Also known as C6orf150 From Homo sapiens (Human).
   6131..6319    +  CDS            nef (fragment): NEF_HV1Z2 - Experimental evidence at protein level: Swiss-Prot protein existence level 1. Extracellular Nef protein targets CD4(+) T-lymphocytes for apoptosis by interacting with CXCR4 surface receptors. From Human immunodeficiency virus type 1 group M subtype D (isolate Z2/CDC-Z34) (HIV-1).
   6321..6352    +  LTR            3' LTR (ΔU3) (fragment): self-inactivating 3' long terminal repeat (LTR) from HIV-1
   6400..6580    +  LTR            5' LTR (truncated): truncated 5' long terminal repeat (LTR) from HIV-1
   7542..7640    -  CDS            TBC1D5 (fragment): TBCD5_HUMAN - Also known as KIAA0210. Experimental evidence at protein level: Swiss-Prot protein existence level 1. May act as a GTPase-activating protein (GAP) for Rab family protein(s). May act as a GAP for RAB7A. Can displace RAB7A and retromer CSC subcomplex from the endosomal membrane to the cytosol; at least retromer displacement seems to require its catalytic activity (PubMed:19531583, PubMed:20923837). Required for retrograde transport of cargo proteins from endosomes to the trans-Golgi network (TGN); the function seems to require its catalytic activity. Involved in regulation of autop
   8046..8325    +  CDS            TcR (fragment): tetracycline efflux protein; tet; confers resistance to tetracycline
   8326..8374    -  misc_feature   bom (fragment): basis of mobility region from pBR322
   8476..8511    -  CDS            rop (fragment): Rop protein, which maintains plasmids at low copy number; rop
   8606..8710    +  promoter       AmpR promoter: bla
   8711..9571    +  CDS            AmpR: β-lactamase; bla; confers resistance to ampicillin, carbenicillin, and related antibiotics
   9742..10330   +  rep_origin     ori: high-copy-number ColE1/pMB1/pBR322/pUC origin of replication
  10513..10569   +  CDS            lacI (fragment): lac repressor; lacI; The lac repressor binds to the lac operator to inhibit transcription in E. coli. This inhibition can be relieved by adding lactose or isopropyl-β-D-thiogalactopyranoside (IPTG).
  10576..10905   +  promoter       SV40 promoter: SV40 enhancer and early promoter
  11105..11224   +  CDS            gpt (fragment): XGPT_ECOLI - Also known as gpp, gxu. Experimental evidence at protein level: Swiss-Prot protein existence level 1. Purine salvage pathway enzyme that catalyzes the transfer of the ribosyl-5-phosphate group from 5-phospho-alpha-D-ribose 1- diphosphate (PRPP) to the N9 position of the 6-oxopurines guanine and xanthine to form the corresponding ribonucleotides GMP (guanosine 5'- monophosphate) and XMP (xanthosine 5'-monophosphate), with the release of PPi. To a lesser extent, also acts on hypoxanthine (PubMed:9100006, PubMed:3886014). Does not ribophosphorylate adenine (PubMed:3886014). From Esch
  11224..11559   +  CDS            gpt (fragment): XGPT_ECOLI - Also known as gpp, gxu. Experimental evidence at protein level: Swiss-Prot protein existence level 1. Purine salvage pathway enzyme that catalyzes the transfer of the ribosyl-5-phosphate group from 5-phospho-alpha-D-ribose 1- diphosphate (PRPP) to the N9 position of the 6-oxopurines guanine and xanthine to form the corresponding ribonucleotides GMP (guanosine 5'- monophosphate) and XMP (xanthosine 5'-monophosphate), with the release of PPi. To a lesser extent, also acts on hypoxanthine (PubMed:9100006, PubMed:3886014). Does not ribophosphorylate adenine (PubMed:3886014). From Esch
  11654..11959   +  CDS            frsA (fragment): FRSA_ECOLI - Also known as yafA. Experimental evidence at protein level: Swiss-Prot protein existence level 1. Catalyzes the hydrolysis of esters (PubMed:15808744). Displays esterase activity toward pNP-butyrate (PubMed:15808744). May stimulate mixed-acid fermentation by acting as a fermentation/respiration switch that down-regulates respiration and up- regulates fermentation rates (PubMed:15169777). From Escherichia coli (strain K12).
  11963..41      +  CDS            small t antigen (fragment) (across the origin): SV40 (simian virus 40) small t antigen
>Addgene plasmid #86674 | pTRIP-CMV-GFP-FLAG-cGAS E225A-D227A | addgene full sequence | sequence record 176561 | Addgene NGS Result
ACATAATTGGACAAACTACCTACAGAGATTTAAAGCTCTAAGGTAAATATAAAATTTTTAAGTGTATAAT
GTGTTAAACTACTGATTCTAATTGTTTGTGTATTTTAGATTCCAACCTATGGAACTGATGAATGGGAGCA
GTGGTGGAATGCCTTTAATGAGGAAAACCTGTTTTGCTCAGAAGAAATGCCATCTAGTGATGATGAGGCT
ACTGCTGACTCTCAACATTCTACTCCTCCAAAAAAGAAGAGAAAGGTAGAAGACCCCAAGGACTTTCCTT
CAGAATTGCTAAGTTTTTTGAGTCATGCTGTGTTTAGTAATAGAACTCTTGCTTGCTTTGCTATTTACAC
CACAAAGGAAAAAGCTGCACTGCTATACAAGAAAATTATGGAAAAATATTCTGTAACCTTTATAAGTAGG
CATAACAGTTATAATCATAACATACTGTTTTTTCTTACTCCACACAGGCATAGAGTGTCTGCTATTAATA
ACTATGCTCAAAAATTGTGTACCTTTAGCTTTTTAATTTGTAAAGGGGTTAATAAGGAATATTTGATGTA
TAGTGCCTTGACTAGAGATCATAATCAGCCATACCACATTTGTAGAGGTTTTACTTGCTTTAAAAAACCT
CCCACACCTCCCCCTGAACCTGAAACATAAAATGAATGCAATTGTTGTTGTTAACTTGTTTATTGCAGCT
TATAATGGTTACAAATAAAGCAATAGCATCACAAATTTCACAAATAAAGCATTTTTTTCACTGCATTCTA
GTTGTGGTTTGTCCAAACTCATCAATGTATCTTATCATGTCTGGATCAACTGGATAACTCAAGCTAACCA
AAATCATCCCAAACTTCCCACCCCATACCCTATTACCACTGCCAATTACCTGTGGTTTCATTTACTCTAA
ACCTGTGATTCCTCTGAATTATTTTCATTTTAAAGAAATTGTATTTGTTAAATATGTACTACAAACTTAG
TAGTTGGAAGGGCTAATTCACTCCCAAAGAAGACAAGATATCCTTGATCTGTGGATCTACCACACACAAG
GCTACTTCCCTGATTAGCAGAACTACACACCAGGGCCAGGGGTCAGATATCCACTGACCTTTGGATGGTG
CTACAAGCTAGTACCAGTTGAGCCAGATAAGGTAGAAGAGGCCAATAAAGGAGAGAACACCAGCTTGTTA
CACCCTGTGAGCCTGCATGGGATGGATGACCCGGAGAGAGAAGTGTTAGAGTGGAGGTTTGACAGCCGCC
TAGCATTTCATCACGTGGCCCGAGAGCTGCATCCGGAGTACTTCAAGAACTGCTGATATCGAGCTTGCTA
CAAGGGACTTTCCGCTGGGGACTTTCCAGGGAGGCGTGGCCTGGGCGGGACTGGGGAGTGGCGAGCCCTC
AGATCCTGCATATAAGCAGCTGCTTTTTGCCTGTACTGGGTCTCTCTGGTTAGACCAGATCTGAGCCTGG
GAGCTCTCTGGCTAACTAGGGAACCCACTGCTTAAGCCTCAATAAAGCTTGCCTTGAGTGCTTCAAGTAG
TGTGTGCCCGTCTGTTGTGTGACTCTGGTAACTAGAGATCCCTCAGACCCTTTTAGTCAGTGTGGAAAAT
CTCTAGCAGTGGCGCCCGAACAGGGACTTGAAAGCGAAAGGGAAACCAGAGGAGCTCTCTCGACGCAGGA
CTCGGCTTGCTGAAGCGCGCACGGCAAGAGGCGAGGGGCGGCGACTGGTGAGTACGCCAAAAATTTTGAC
TAGCGGAGGCTAGAAGGAGAGAGATGGGTGCGAGAGCGTCAGTATTAAGCGGGGGAGAATTAGATCGCGA
TGGGAAAAAATTCGGTTAAGGCCAGGGGGAAAGAAAAAATATAAATTAAAACATATAGTATGGGCAAGCA
GGGAGCTAGAACGATTCGCAGTTAATCCTGGCCTGTTAGAAACATCAGAAGGCTGTAGACAAATACTGGG
ACAGCTACAACCATCCCTTCAGACAGGATCAGAAGAACTTAGATCATTATATAATACAGTAGCAACCCTC
TATTGTGTGCATCAAAGGATAGAGATAAAAGACACCAAGGAAGCTTTAGACAAGATAGAGGAAGAGCAAA
ACAAAAGTAAGACCACCGCACAGCAAGCGGCCGCTGATCTTCAGACCTGGAGGAGGAGATATGAGGGACA
ATTGGAGAAGTGAATTATATAAATATAAAGTAGTAAAAATTGAACCATTAGGAGTAGCACCCACCAAGGC
AAAGAGAAGAGTGGTGCAGAGAGAAAAAAGAGCAGTGGGAATAGGAGCTTTGTTCCTTGGGTTCTTGGGA
GCAGCAGGAAGCACTATGGGCGCAGCGTCAATGACGCTGACGGTACAGGCCAGACAATTATTGTCTGGTA
TAGTGCAGCAGCAGAACAATTTGCTGAGGGCTATTGAGGCGCAACAGCATCTGTTGCAACTCACAGTCTG
GGGCATCAAGCAGCTCCAGGCAAGAATCCTGGCTGTGGAAAGATACCTAAAGGATCAACAGCTCCTGGGG
ATTTGGGGTTGCTCTGGAAAACTCATTTGCACCACTGCTGTGCCTTGGAATGCTAGTTGGAGTAATAAAT
CTCTGGAACAGATTTGGAATCACACGACCTGGATGGAGTGGGACAGAGAAATTAACAATTACACAAGCTT
AATACACTCCTTAATTGAAGAATCGCAAAACCAGCAAGAAAAGAATGAACAAGAATTATTGGAATTAGAT
AAATGGGCAAGTTTGTGGAATTGGTTTAACATAACAAATTGGCTGTGGTATATAAAATTATTCATAATGA
TAGTAGGAGGCTTGGTAGGTTTAAGAATAGTTTTTGCTGTACTTTCTATAGTGAATAGAGTTAGGCAGGG
ATATTCACCATTATCGTTTCAGACCCACCTCCCAACCCCGAGGGGACCCGACAGGCCCGAAGGAATAGAA
GAAGAAGGTGGAGAGAGAGACAGAGACAGATCCATTCGATTAGTGAACGGATCTCGACGGTATCGCCGAA
TTCACAAATGGCAGTATTCATCCACAATTTTAAAAGAAAAGGGGGGATTGGGGGGTACAGTGCAGGGGAA
AGAATAGTAGACATAATAGCAACAGACATACAAACTAAAGAATTACAAAAACAAATTACAAAAATTCAAA
ATTTTCGGGTTTATTACAGGGACAGCAGAGATCCACTTTGGCTGATACGCGTATAGTAATCAATTACGGG
GTCATTAGTTCATAGCCCATATATGGAGTTCCGCGTTACATAACTTACGGTAAATGGCCCGCCTGGCTGA
CCGCCCAACGACCCCCGCCCATTGACGTCAATAATGACGTATGTTCCCATAGTAACGCCAATAGGGACTT
TCCATTGACGTCAATGGGTGGAGTATTTACGGTAAACTGCCCACTTGGCAGTACATCAAGTGTATCATAT
GCCAAGTACGCCCCCTATTGACGTCAATGACGGTAAATGGCCCGCCTGGCATTATGCCCAGTACATGACC
TTATGGGACTTTCCTACTTGGCAGTACATCTACGTATTAGTCATCGCTATTACCATGGTGATGCGGTTTT
GGCAGTACATCAATGGGCGTGGATAGCGGTTTGACTCACGGGGATTTCCAAGTCTCCACCCCATTGACGT
CAATGGGAGTTTGTTTTGGCACCAAAATCAACGGGACTTTCCAAAATGTCGTAACAACTCCGCCCCATTG
ACGCAAATGGGCGGTAGGCGTGTACGGTGGGAGGTCTATATAAGCAGAGCTGGTTTAGTGAACCGTCAGA
TCCCGCGGGCTAGCGGATCTGTCGACGCCACCATGGTGAGCAAGGGCGAGGAGCTGTTCACCGGGGTGGT
GCCCATCCTGGTCGAGCTGGACGGCGACGTAAACGGCCACAAGTTCAGCGTGTCCGGCGAGGGCGAGGGC
GATGCCACCTACGGCAAGCTGACCCTGAAGTTCATCTGCACCACCGGCAAGCTGCCCGTGCCCTGGCCCA
CCCTCGTGACCACCCTGACCTACGGCGTGCAGTGCTTCAGCCGCTACCCCGACCACATGAAGCAGCACGA
CTTCTTCAAGTCCGCCATGCCCGAAGGCTACGTCCAGGAGCGCACCATCTTCTTCAAGGACGACGGCAAC
TACAAGACCCGCGCCGAGGTGAAGTTCGAGGGCGACACCCTGGTGAACCGCATCGAGCTGAAGGGCATCG
ACTTCAAGGAGGACGGCAACATCCTGGGGCACAAGCTGGAGTACAACTACAACAGCCACAACGTCTATAT
CATGGCCGACAAGCAGAAGAACGGCATCAAGGTGAACTTCAAGATCCGCCACAACATCGAGGACGGCAGC
GTGCAGCTCGCCGACCACTACCAGCAGAACACCCCCATCGGCGACGGCCCCGTGCTGCTGCCCGACAACC
ACTACCTGAGCACCCAGTCCGCCCTGAGCAAAGACCCCAACGAGAAGCGCGATCACATGGTCCTGCTGGA
GTTCGTGACCGCCGCCGGGATCACTCTCGGCATGGACGAGCTGTACAAGACTAGTATGGACTACAAAGAC
GATGACGACAAGATGCAGCCTTGGCACGGAAAGGCCATGCAGAGAGCTTCCGAGGCCGGAGCCACTGCCC
CCAAGGCTTCCGCACGGAATGCCAGGGGCGCCCCGATGGATCCCAACGAGTCTCCGGCTGCCCCCGAGGC
CGCCCTGCCTAAGGCGGGAAAGTTCGGCCCCGCCAGGAAGTCGGGATCCCGGCAGAAAAAGAGCGCCCCG
GACACCCAGGAGAGGCCGCCCGTCCGCGCAACTGGGGCCCGCGCCAAAAAGGCCCCTCAGCGCGCCCAGG
ACACGCAGCCGTCTGACGCCACCAGCGCCCCTGGGGCAGAGGGGCTGGAGCCTCCTGCGGCTCGGGAGCC
GGCTCTTTCCAGGGCTGGTTCTTGCCGCCAGAGGGGCGCGCGCTGCTCCACGAAGCCAAGACCCCCGCCC
GGGCCCTGGGACGTGCCCAGCCCCGGCCTGCCGGTCTCGGCCCCCATTCTCGTACGGAGGGATGCGGCGC
CTGGGGCCTCGAAGCTCCGGGCGGTTTTGGAGAAGTTGAAGCTCAGCCGCGATGATATCTCCACGGCGGC
GGGGATGGTGAAAGGGGTTGTGGACCACCTGCTGCTCAGACTGAAGTGCGACTCCGCGTTCAGAGGCGTC
GGGCTGCTGAACACCGGGAGCTACTATGAGCACGTGAAGATTTCTGCACCTAATGCATTTGCTGTCATGT
TTAAACTGGAAGTCCCCAGAATTCAACTAGAAGAATATTCCAACACTCGTGCATATTACTTTGTGAAATT
TAAAAGAAATCCGAAAGAAAATCATCTGAGTCAGTTTTTAGAAGGTGAAATATTATCAGCTTCTAAGATG
CTGTCAAAGTTTAGGAAAATCATTAAGGAAGAAATTAACGACATTAAAGATACAGATGTCATCATGAAGA
GGAAAAGAGGAGGGAGCCCTGCTGTAACACTTCTTATTAGTGAAAAAATATCTGTGGATATAACCCTGGC
TTTGGAATCAAAAAGTAGCTGGCCTGCTAGCACCCAAGAAGGCCTGCGCATTCAAAACTGGCTTTCAGCA
AAAGTTAGGAAGCAACTACGACTAAAGCCATTTTACCTTGTACCCAAGCATGCAAAGGAAGGAAATGGTT
TCCAAGAAGAAACATGGCGGCTATCCTTCTCTCACATCGAAAAGGAAATTTTGAACAATCATGGAAAATC
TAAAACGTGCTGTGAAAACAAAGAAGAGAAATGTTGCAGGAAAGATTGTTTAAAACTAATGAAATACCTT
TTAGAACAGCTGAAAGAAAGGTTTAAAGACAAAAAACATCTGGATAAATTCTCTTCTTATCATGTGAAAA
CTGCCTTCTTTCACGTATGTACCCAGAACCCTCAAGACAGTCAGTGGGACCGCAAAGACCTGGGCCTCTG
CTTTGATAACTGCGTGACATACTTTCTTCAGTGCCTCAGGACAGAAAAACTTGAGAATTATTTTATTCCT
GAATTCAATCTATTCTCTAGCAACTTAATTGACAAAAGAAGTAAAGAATTTCTGACAAAGCAAATTGAAT
ATGAAAGAAACAATGAGTTTCCAGTTTTTGATGAATTTTGACTCGAGACCTAGAAAAACATGGAGCAATC
ACAAGTAGCAATACAGCAGCTACCAATGCTGATTGTGCCTGGCTAGAAGCACAAGAGGAGGAGGAGGTGG
GTTTTCCAGTCACACCTCAGGTACCTTTAAGACCAATGACTTACAAGGCAGCTGTAGATCTTAGCCACTT
TTTAAAAGAAAAGGGGGGACTGGAAGGGCTAATTCACTCCCAACGAAGACAAAATCGTCGAGAGATGCTG
CATATAAGCAGCTGCTTTTTGCTTGTACTGGGTCTCTCTGGTTAGACCAGATCTGAGCCTGGGAGCTCTC
TGGCTAACTAGGGAACCCACTGCTTAAGCCTCAATAAAGCTTGCCTTGAGTGCTTCAAGTAGTGTGTGCC
CGTCTGTTGTGTGACTCTGGTAACTAGAGATCCCTCAGACCCTTTTAGTCAGTGTGGAAAATCTCTAGCA
GTAGTAGTTCATGTCATCTTATTATTCAGTATTTATAACTTGCAAAGAAATGAATATCAGAGAGTGAGAG
GCCTTGACATTATAATAGATTTAGCAGGAATTGAACTAGGAGTGGAGCACACAGGCAAAGCTGCAGAAGT
ACTTGGAAGAAGCCACCAGAGATACTCACGATTCTGCACATACCTGGCTAATCCCAGATCCTAAGGATTA
CATTAAGTTTACTAACATTTATATAATGATTTATAGTTTAAAGTATAAACTTATCTAATTTACTATTCTG
ACAGATATTAATTAATCCTCAAATATCATAAGAGATGATTACTATTATCCCCATTTAACACAAGAGGAAA
CTGAGAGGGAAAGATGTTGAAGTAATTTTCCCACAATTACAGCATCCGTTAGTTACGACTCTATGATCTT
CTGACACAAATTCCATTTACTCCTCACCCTATGACTCAGTCGAATATATCAAAGTTATGGACATTATGCT
AAGTAACAAATTACCCTTTTATATAGTAAATACTGAGTAGATTGAGAGAAGAAATTGTTTGCAAACCTGA
ATAGCTTCAAGAAGAAGAGAAGTGAGGATAAGAATAACAGTTGTCATTTAACAAGTTTTAACAAGTAACT
TGGTTAGAAAGGGATTCAAATGCATAAAGCAAGGGATAAATTTTTCTGGCAACAAGACTATACAATATAA
CCTTAAATATGACTTCAAATAATTGTTGGAACTTGATAAAACTAATTAAATATTATTGAAGATTATCAAT
ATTATAAATGTAATTTACTTTTAAAAAGGGAACATAGAAATGTGTATCATTAGAGTAGAAAACAATCCTT
ATTATCACAATTTGTCAAAACAAGTTTGTTATTAACACAAGTAGAATACTGCATTCAATTAAGTTGACTG
CAGATTTTGTGTTTTGTTAAAATTAGAAAGAGATAACAACAATTTGAATTATTGAAAGTAACATGTAAAT
AGTTCTACATACGTTCTTTTGACATCTTGTTCAATCATTGATCGAAGTTCTTTATCTTGGAAGAATTTGT
TCCAAAGACTCTGAAATAAGGAAAACAATCTATTATATAGTCTCACACCTTTGTTTTACTTTTAGTGATT
TCAATTTAATAATGTAAATGGTTAAAATTTATTCTTCTCTGAGATCATTTCACATTGCAGATAGAAAACC
TGAGACTGGGGTAATTTTTATTAAAATCTAATTTAATCTCAGAAACACATCTTTATTCTAACATCAATTT
TTCCAGTTTGATATTATCATATAAAGTCAGCCTTCCTCATCTGCAGGTTCCACAACAAAAATCCAACCAA
CTGTGGATCAAAAATATTGGGAAAAAATTAAAAATAGCAATACAACAATAAAAAAATACAAATCAGAAAA
ACAGCACAGTATAACAACTTTATTTAGCATTTACAATCTATTAGGTATTATAAGTAATCTAGCCAGATCC
TCTACGCCGGACGCATCGTGGCCGGCATCACCGGCGCCACAGGTGCGGTTGCTGGCGCCTATATCGCCGA
CATCACCGATGGGGAAGATCGGGCTCGCCACTTCGGGCTCATGAGCGCTTGTTTCGGCGTGGGTATGGTG
GCAGGCCCCGTGGCCGGGGGACTGTTGGGCGCCATCTCCTTGCATGCACCATTCCTTGCGGCGGCGGTGC
TCAACGGCCTCAACCTACTACTGGGCTGCTTCCTAATGCAGGAGTCGCATAAGGGAGAGCGTCGAATGGT
GCACTCTCAGTACAATCTGCTCTGATGCCGCATAGTTAAGCCAGCCCCGACACCCGCCAACACCCGCTGA
CGCGCCCTGACGGGCTTGTCTGCTCCCGGCATCCGCTTACAGACAAGCTGTGACCGTCTCCGGGAGCTGC
ATGTGTCAGAGGTTTTCACCGTCATCACCGAAACGCGCGAGACGAAAGGGCCTCGTGATACGCCTATTTT
TATAGGTTAATGTCATGATAATAATGGTTTCTTAGACGTCAGGTGGCACTTTTCGGGGAAATGTGCGCGG
AACCCCTATTTGTTTATTTTTCTAAATACATTCAAATATGTATCCGCTCATGAGACAATAACCCTGATAA
ATGCTTCAATAATATTGAAAAAGGAAGAGTATGAGTATTCAACATTTCCGTGTCGCCCTTATTCCCTTTT
TTGCGGCATTTTGCCTTCCTGTTTTTGCTCACCCAGAAACGCTGGTGAAAGTAAAAGATGCTGAAGATCA
GTTGGGTGCACGAGTGGGTTACATCGAACTGGATCTCAACAGCGGTAAGATCCTTGAGAGTTTTCGCCCC
GAAGAACGTTTTCCAATGATGAGCACTTTTAAAGTTCTGCTATGTGGCGCGGTATTATCCCGTATTGACG
CCGGGCAAGAGCAACTCGGTCGCCGCATACACTATTCTCAGAATGACTTGGTTGAGTACTCACCAGTCAC
AGAAAAGCATCTTACGGATGGCATGACAGTAAGAGAATTATGCAGTGCTGCCATAACCATGAGTGATAAC
ACTGCGGCCAACTTACTTCTGACAACGATCGGAGGACCGAAGGAGCTAACCGCTTTTTTGCACAACATGG
GGGATCATGTAACTCGCCTTGATCGTTGGGAACCGGAGCTGAATGAAGCCATACCAAACGACGAGCGTGA
CACCACGATGCCTGTAGCAATGGCAACAACGTTGCGCAAACTATTAACTGGCGAACTACTTACTCTAGCT
TCCCGGCAACAATTAATAGACTGGATGGAGGCGGATAAAGTTGCAGGACCACTTCTGCGCTCGGCCCTTC
CGGCTGGCTGGTTTATTGCTGATAAATCTGGAGCCGGTGAGCGTGGGTCTCGCGGTATCATTGCAGCACT
GGGGCCAGATGGTAAGCCCTCCCGTATCGTAGTTATCTACACGACGGGGAGTCAGGCAACTATGGATGAA
CGAAATAGACAGATCGCTGAGATAGGTGCCTCACTGATTAAGCATTGGTAACTGTCAGACCAAGTTTACT
CATATATACTTTAGATTGATTTAAAACTTCATTTTTAATTTAAAAGGATCTAGGTGAAGATCCTTTTTGA
TAATCTCATGACCAAAATCCCTTAACGTGAGTTTTCGTTCCACTGAGCGTCAGACCCCGTAGAAAAGATC
AAAGGATCTTCTTGAGATCCTTTTTTTCTGCGCGTAATCTGCTGCTTGCAAACAAAAAAACCACCGCTAC
CAGCGGTGGTTTGTTTGCCGGATCAAGAGCTACCAACTCTTTTTCCGAAGGTAACTGGCTTCAGCAGAGC
GCAGATACCAAATACTGTTCTTCTAGTGTAGCCGTAGTTAGGCCACCACTTCAAGAACTCTGTAGCACCG
CCTACATACCTCGCTCTGCTAATCCTGTTACCAGTGGCTGCTGCCAGTGGCGATAAGTCGTGTCTTACCG
GGTTGGACTCAAGACGATAGTTACCGGATAAGGCGCAGCGGTCGGGCTGAACGGGGGGTTCGTGCACACA
GCCCAGCTTGGAGCGAACGACCTACACCGAACTGAGATACCTACAGCGTGAGCTATGAGAAAGCGCCACG
CTTCCCGAAGGGAGAAAGGCGGACAGGTATCCGGTAAGCGGCAGGGTCGGAACAGGAGAGCGCACGAGGG
AGCTTCCAGGGGGAAACGCCTGGTATCTTTATAGTCCTGTCGGGTTTCGCCACCTCTGACTTGAGCGTCG
ATTTTTGTGATGCTCGTCAGGGGGGCGGAGCCTATGGAAAAACGCCAGCAACGCGGCCTTTTTACGGTTC
CTGGCCTTTTGCTGGCCTTTTGCTCACATGTTCTTTCCTGCGTTATCCCCTGATTCTGTGGATAACCGTA
TTACCGCCTTTGAGTGAGCTGATACCGCTCGCCGCAGCCGAACGACCGAGCGCAGCGAGTCAGTGAGCGA
GGAAGCGGAAGAGCGCCCAATACGCAAACCGCCTCTCCCCGCGCGTTGGCCGATTCATTAATGCAGCTGT
GGAATGTGTGTCAGTTAGGGTGTGGAAAGTCCCCAGGCTCCCCAGCAGGCAGAAGTATGCAAAGCATGCA
TCTCAATTAGTCAGCAACCAGGTGTGGAAAGTCCCCAGGCTCCCCAGCAGGCAGAAGTATGCAAAGCATG
CATCTCAATTAGTCAGCAACCATAGTCCCGCCCCTAACTCCGCCCATCCCGCCCCTAACTCCGCCCAGTT
CCGCCCATTCTCCGCCCCATGGCTGACTAATTTTTTTTATTTATGCAGAGGCCGAGGCCGCCTCGGCCTC
TGAGCTATTCCAGAAGTAGTGAGGAGGCTTTTTTGGAGGCCTAGGCTTTTGCAAAAAGCTTGGACACAAG
ACAGGCTTGCGAGATATGTTTGAGAATACCACTTTATCCCGCGTCAGGGAGAGGCAGTGCGTAAAAAGAC
GCGGACTCATGTGAAATACTGGTTTTTAGTGCGCCAGATCTCTATAATCTCGCGCAACCTATTTTCCCCT
CGAACACTTTTTAAGCCGTAGATAAACAGGCTGGGACACTTCACATGAGCGAAAAATACATCGTCACCTG
GGACATGTTGCAGATCCATGCACGTAAACTCGCAAGCCGACTGATGCCTTCTGAACAATGGAAAGGCATT
ATTGCCGTAAGCCGTGGCGGTCTGTACCGGGTGCGTTACTGGCGCGTGAACTGGGTATTCGTCATGTCGA
TACCGTTTGTATTTCCAGCTACGATCACGACAACCAGCGCGAGCTTAAAGTGCTGAAACGCGCAGAAGGC
GATGGCGAAGGCTTCATCGTTATTGATGACCTGGTGGATACCGGTGGTACTGCGGTTGCGATTCGTGAAA
TGTATCCAAAAGCGCACTTTGTCACCATCTTCGCAAAACCGGCTGGTCGTCCGCTGGTTGATGACTATGT
TGTTGATATCCCGCAAGATACCTGGATTGAACAGCCGTGGGATATGGGCGTCGTATTCGTCCCGCCAATC
TCCGGTCGCTAATCTTTTCAACGCCTGGCACTGCCGGGCGTTGTTCTTTTTAACTTCAGGCGGGTTACAA
TAGTTTCCAGTAAGTATTCTGGAGGCTGCATCCATGACACAGGCAAACCTGAGCGAAACCCTGTTCAAAC
CCCGCTTTAAACATCCTGAAACCTCGACGCTAGTCCGCCGCTTTAATCACGGCGCACAACCGCCTGTGCA
GTCGGCCCTTGATGGTAAAACCATCCCTCACTGGTATCGCATGATTAACCGTCTGATGTGGATCTGGCGC
GGCATTGACCCACGCGAAATCCTCGACGTCCAGGCACGTATTGTGATGAGCGATGCCGAACGTACCGACG
ATGATTTATACGATACGGTGATTGGCTACCGTGGCGGCAACTGGATTTATGAGTGGGCCCCGGATCTTTG
TGAAGGAACCTTACTTCTGTGGTGTG
